>Addgene plasmid #77130 | NMRK2 gRNA (BRDN0001145387) | addgene full sequence | sequence record 187174 | Addgene Assembled Sequence
CCCGGGTGCAAAGATGGATAAAGTTTTAAACAGAGAGGAATCTTTGCAGCTAATGGACCTTCTAGGTCTT
GAAAGGAGTGGGAATTGGCTCCGGTGCCCGTCAGTGGGCAGAGCGCACATCGCCCACAGTCCCCGAGAAG
TTGGGGGGAGGGGTCGGCAATTGATCCGGTGCCTAGAGAAGGTGGCGCGGGGTAAACTGGGAAAGTGATG
TCGTGTACTGGCTCCGCCTTTTTCCCGAGGGTGGGGGAGAACCGTATATAAGTGCAGTAGTCGCCGTGAA
CGTTCTTTTTCGCAACGGGTTTGCCGCCAGAACACAGGTAAGTGCCGTGTGTGGTTCCCGCGGGCCTGGC
CTCTTTACGGGTTATGGCCCTTGCGTGCCTTGAATTACTTCCACCTGGCTGCAGTACGTGATTCTTGATC
CCGAGCTTCGGGTTGGAAGTGGGTGGGAGAGTTCGAGGCCTTGCGCTTAAGGAGCCCCTTCGCCTCGTGC
TTGAGTTGAGGCCTGGCCTGGGCGCTGGGGCCGCCGCGTGCGAATCTGGTGGCACCTTCGCGCCTGTCTC
GCTGCTTTCGATAAGTCTCTAGCCATTTAAAATTTTTGATGACCTGCTGCGACGCTTTTTTTCTGGCAAG
ATAGTCTTGTAAATGCGGGCCAAGATCTGCACACTGGTATTTCGGTTTTTGGGGCCGCGGGCGGCGACGG
GGCCCGTGCGTCCCAGCGCACATGTTCGGCGAGGCGGGGCCTGCGAGCGCGGCCACCGAGAATCGGACGG
GGGTAGTCTCAAGCTGGCCGGCCTGCTCTGGTGCCTGGCCTCGCGCCGCCGTGTATCGCCCCGCCCTGGG
CGGCAAGGCTGGCCCGGTCGGCACCAGTTGCGTGAGCGGAAAGATGGCCGCTTCCCGGCCCTGCTGCAGG
GAGCTCAAAATGGAGGACGCGGCGCTCGGGAGAGCGGGCGGGTGAGTCACCCACACAAAGGAAAAGGGCC
TTTCCGTCCTCAGCCGTCGCTTCATGTGACTCCACGGAGTACCGGGCGCCGTCCAGGCACCTCGATTAGT
TCTCGAGCTTTTGGAGTACGTCGTCTTTAGGTTGGGGGGAGGGGTTTTATGCGATGGAGTTTCCCCACAC
TGAGTGGGTGGAGACTGAAGTTAGGCCAGCTTGGCACTTGATGTAATTCTCCTTGGAATTTGCCCTTTTT
GAGTTTGGATCTTGGTTCATTCTCAAGCCTCAGACAGTGGTTCAAAGTTTTTTTCTTCCATTTCAGGTGT
CGTGACGTACGGCCACCATGACCGAGTACAAGCCCACGGTGCGCCTCGCCACCCGCGACGACGTCCCCAG
GGCCGTACGCACCCTCGCCGCCGCGTTCGCCGACTACCCCGCCACGCGCCACACCGTCGATCCGGACCGC
CACATCGAGCGGGTCACCGAGCTGCAAGAACTCTTCCTCACGCGCGTCGGGCTCGACATCGGCAAGGTGT
GGGTCGCGGACGACGGCGCCGCCGTGGCGGTCTGGACCACGCCGGAGAGCGTCGAAGCGGGGGCGGTGTT
CGCCGAGATCGGCCCGCGCATGGCCGAGTTGAGCGGTTCCCGGCTGGCCGCGCAGCAACAGATGGAAGGC
CTCCTGGCGCCGCACCGGCCCAAGGAGCCCGCGTGGTTCCTGGCCACCGTCGGAGTCTCGCCCGACCACC
AGGGCAAGGGTCTGGGCAGCGCCGTCGTGCTCCCCGGAGTGGAGGCGGCCGAGCGCGCCGGGGTGCCCGC
CTTCCTGGAGACCTCCGCGCCCCGCAACCTCCCCTTCTACGAGCGGCTCGGCTTCACCGTCACCGCCGAC
GTCGAGGTGCCCGAAGGACCGCGCACCTGGTGCATGACCCGCAAGCCCGGTGCCTGAACGCGTTAAGTCG
ACAATCAACCTCTGGATTACAAAATTTGTGAAAGATTGACTGGTATTCTTAACTATGTTGCTCCTTTTAC
GCTATGTGGATACGCTGCTTTAATGCCTTTGTATCATGCTATTGCTTCCCGTATGGCTTTCATTTTCTCC
TCCTTGTATAAATCCTGGTTGCTGTCTCTTTATGAGGAGTTGTGGCCCGTTGTCAGGCAACGTGGCGTGG
TGTGCACTGTGTTTGCTGACGCAACCCCCACTGGTTGGGGCATTGCCACCACCTGTCAGCTCCTTTCCGG
GACTTTCGCTTTCCCCCTCCCTATTGCCACGGCGGAACTCATCGCCGCCTGCCTTGCCCGCTGCTGGACA
GGGGCTCGGCTGTTGGGCACTGACAATTCCGTGGTGTTGTCGGGGAAATCATCGTCCTTTCCTTGGCTGC
TCGCCTGTGTTGCCACCTGGATTCTGCGCGGGACGTCCTTCTGCTACGTCCCTTCGGCCCTCAATCCAGC
GGACCTTCCTTCCCGCGGCCTGCTGCCGGCTCTGCGGCCTCTTCCGCGTCTTCGCCTTCGCCCTCAGACG
AGTCGGATCTCCCTTTGGGCCGCCTCCCCGCGTCGACTTTAAGACCAATGACTTACAAGGCAGCTGTAGA
TCTTAGCCACTTTTTAAAAGAAAAGGGGGGACTGGAAGGGCTAATTCACTCCCAACGAAGACAAGATCTG
CTTTTTGCTTGTACTGGGTCTCTCTGGTTAGACCAGATCTGAGCCTGGGAGCTCTCTGGCTAACTAGGGA
ACCCACTGCTTAAGCCTCAATAAAGCTTGCCTTGAGTGCTTCAAGTAGTGTGTGCCCGTCTGTTGTGTGA
CTCTGGTAACTAGAGATCCCTCAGACCCTTTTAGTCAGTGTGGAAAATCTCTAGCAGTACGTATAGTAGT
TCATGTCATCTTATTATTCAGTATTTATAACTTGCAAAGAAATGAATATCAGAGAGTGAGAGGAACTTGT
TTATTGCAGCTTATAATGGTTACAAATAAAGCAATAGCATCACAAATTTCACAAATAAAGCATTTTTTTC
ACTGCATTCTAGTTGTGGTTTGTCCAAACTCATCAATGTATCTTATCATGTCTGGCTCTAGCTATCCCGC
CCCTAACTCCGCCCATCCCGCCCCTAACTCCGCCCAGTTCCGCCCATTCTCCGCCCCATGGCTGACTAAT
TTTTTTTATTTATGCAGAGGCCGAGGCCGCCTCGGCCTCTGAGCTATTCCAGAAGTAGTGAGGAGGCTTT
TTTGGAGGCCTAGGGACGTACCCAATTCGCCCTATAGTGAGTCGTATTACGCGCGCTCACTGGCCGTCGT
TTTACAACGTCGTGACTGGGAAAACCCTGGCGTTACCCAACTTAATCGCCTTGCAGCACATCCCCCTTTC
GCCAGCTGGCGTAATAGCGAAGAGGCCCGCACCGATCGCCCTTCCCAACAGTTGCGCAGCCTGAATGGCG
AATGGG
[124 nt withheld, positions 3367-3490]
C
[91 nt withheld, positions 3492-3582]
A
[49 nt withheld, positions 3584-3632]
CCTTTGACGTTGGAGTCCACGTTCTTT
[37 nt withheld, positions 3660-3696]
ACCCTATCTCGGTCTATTCTTTTGATTTATAAGGGATTTTGCCGATTTCGGCCTATTGGTTAAAAAATGA
GCTGATTTAACAAAAATTTAACGCGAATTTTAACAAAATATTAACGCTTACAATTTAGGTGGCACTTTTC
GGGGAAATGTGCGCGGAACCCCTATTTGTTTATTTTTCTAAATACATTCAAATATGTATCCGCTCATGAG
ACAATAACCCTGATAAATGCTTCAATAATATTGAAAAAGGAAGAGTATGAGTATTCAACATTTCCGTGTC
GCCCTTATTCCCTTTTTTGCGGCATTTTGCCTTCCTGTTTTTGCTCACCCAGAAACGCTGGTGAAAGTAA
AAGATGCTGAAGATCAGTTGGGTGCACGAGTGGGTTACATCGAACTGGATCTCAACAGCGGTAAGATCCT
TGAGAGTTTTCGCCCCGAAGAACGTTTTCCAATGATGAGCACTTTTAAAGTTCTGCTATGTGGCGCGGTA
TTATCCCGTATTGACGCCGGGCAAGAGCAACTCGGTCGCCGCATACACTATTCTCAGAATGACTTGGTTG
AGTACTCACCAGTCACAGAAAAGCATCTTACGGATGGCATGACAGTAAGAGAATTATGCAGTGCTGCCAT
AACCATGAGTGATAACACTGCGGCCAACTTACTTCTGACAACGATCGGAGGACCGAAGGAGCTAACCGCT
TTTTTGCACAACATGGGGGATCATGTAACTCGCCTTGATCGTTGGGAACCGGAGCTGAATGAAGCCATAC
CAAACGACGAGCGTGACACCACGATGCCTGTAGCAATGGCAACAACGTTGCGCAAACTATTAACTGGCGA
ACTACTTACTCTAGCTTCCCGGCAACAATTAATAGACTGGATGGAGGCGGATAAAGTTGCAGGACCACTT
CTGCGCTCGGCCCTTCCGGCTGGCTGGTTTATTGCTGATAAATCTGGAGCCGGTGAGCGTGGGTCTCGCG
GTATCATTGCAGCACTGGGGCCAGATGGTAAGCCCTCCCGTATCGTAGTTATCTACACGACGGGGAGTCA
GGCAACTATGGATGAACGAAATAGACAGATCGCTGAGATAGGTGCCTCACTGATTAAGCATTGGTAACTG
TCAGACCAAGTTTACTCATATATACTTTAGATTGATTTAAAACTTCATTTTTAATTTAAAAGGATCTAGG
TGAAGATCCTTTTTGATAATCTCATGACCAAAATCCCTTAACGTGAGTTTTCGTTCCACTGAGCGTCAGA
CCCCGTAGAAAAGATCAAAGGATCTTCTTGAGATCCTTTTTTTCTGCGCGTAATCTGCTGCTTGCAAACA
AAAAAACCACCGCTACCAGCGGTGGTTTGTTTGCCGGATCAAGAGCTACCAACTCTTTTTCCGAAGGTAA
CTGGCTTCAGCAGAGCGCAGATACCAAATACTGTTCTTCTAGTGTAGCCGTAGTTAGGCCACCACTTCAA
GAACTCTGTAGCACCGCCTACATACCTCGCTCTGCTAATCCTGTTACCAGTGGCTGCTGCCAGTGGCGAT
AAGTCGTGTCTTACCGGGTTGGACTCAAGACGATAGTTACCGGATAAGGCGCAGCGGTCGGGCTGAACGG
GGGGTTCGTGCACACAGCCCAGCTTGGAGCGAACGACCTACACCGAACTGAGATACCTACAGCGTGAGCT
ATGAGAAAGCGCCACGCTTCCCGAAGGGAGAAAGGCGGACAGGTATCCGGTAAGCGGCAGGGTCGGAACA
GGAGAGCGCACGAGGGAGCTTCCAGGGGGAAACGCCTGGTATCTTTATAGTCCTGTCGGGTTTCGCCACC
TCTGACTTGAGCGTCGATTTTTGTGATGCTCGTCAGGGGGGCGGAGCCTATGGAAAAACGCCAGCAACGC
GGCCTTTTTACGGTTCCTGGCCTTTTGCTGGCCTTTTGCTCACATGTTCTTTCCTGCGTTATCCCCTGAT
TCTGTGGATAACCGTATTACCGCCTTTGAGTGAGCTGATACCGCTCGCCGCAGCCGAACGACCGAGCGCA
GCGAGTCAGTGAGCGAGGAAGCGGAAGAGCGCCCAATACGCAAACCGCCTCTCCCCGCGCGTTGGCCGAT
TCATTAATGCAGCTGGCACGACAGGTTTCCCGACTGGAAAGCGGGCAGTGAGCGCAACGCAATTAATGTG
AGTTAGCTCACTCATTAGGCACCCCAGGCTTTACACTTTATGCTTCCGGCTCGTATGTTGTGTGGAATTG
TGAGCGGATAACAATTTCACACAGGAAACAGCTATGACCATGATTACGCCAAGCGCGCAATTAACCCTCA
CTAAAGGGAACAAAAGCTGGAGCTGCAAGCTTAATGTAGTCTTATGCAATACTCTTGTAGTCTTGCAACA
TGGTAACGATGAGTTAGCAACATGCCTTACAAGGAGAGAAAAAGCACCGTGCATGCCGATTGGTGGAAGT
AAGGTGGTACGATCGTGCCTTATTAGGAAGGCAACAGACGGGTCTGACATGGATTGGACGAACCACTGAA
TTGCCGCATTGCAGAGATATTGTATTTAAGTGCCTAGCTCGATACATAAACGGGTCTCTCTGGTTAGACC
AGATCTGAGCCTGGGAGCTCTCTGGCTAACTAGGGAACCCACTGCTTAAGCCTCAATAAAGCTTGCCTTG
AGTGCTTCAAGTAGTGTGTGCCCGTCTGTTGTGTGACTCTGGTAACTAGAGATCCCTCAGACCCTTTTAG
TCAGTGTGGAAAATCTCTAGCAGTGGCGCCCGAACAGGGACTTGAAAGCGAAAGGGAAACCAGAGGAGCT
CTCTCGACGCAGGACTCGGCTTGCTGAAGCGCGCACGGCAAGAGGCGAGGGGCGGCGACTGGTGAGTACG
CCAAAAATTTTGACTAGCGGAGGCTAGAAGGAGAGAGATGGGTGCGAGAGCGTCAGTATTAAGCGGGGGA
GAATTAGATCGCGATGGGAAAAAATTCGGTTAAGGCCAGGGGGAAAGAAAAAATATAAATTAAAACATAT
AGTATGGGCAAGCAGGGAGCTAGAACGATTCGCAGTTAATCCTGGCCTGTTAGAAACATCAGAAGGCTGT
AGACAAATACTGGGACAGCTACAACCATCCCTTCAGACAGGATCAGAAGAACTTAGATCATTATATAATA
CAGTAGCAACCCTCTATTGTGTGCATCAAAGGATAGAGATAAAAGACACCAAGGAAGCTTTAGACAAGAT
AGAGGAAGAGCAAAACAAAAGTAAGACCACCGCACAGCAAGCGGCCGCTGATCTTCAGACCTGGAGGAGG
AGATATGAGGGACAATTGGAGAAGTGAATTATATAAATATAAAGTAGTAAAAATTGAACCATTAGGAGTA
GCACCCACCAAGGCAAAGAGAAGAGTGGTGCAGAGAGAAAAAAGAGCAGTGGGAATAGGAGCTTTGTTCC
TTGGGTTCTTGGGAGCAGCAGGAAGCACTATGGGCGCAGCGTCAATGACGCTGACGGTACAGGCCAGACA
ATTATTGTCTGGTATAGTGCAGCAGCAGAACAATTTGCTGAGGGCTATTGAGGCGCAACAGCATCTGTTG
CAACTCACAGTCTGGGGCATCAAGCAGCTCCAGGCAAGAATCCTGGCTGTGGAAAGATACCTAAAGGATC
AACAGCTCCTGGGGATTTGGGGTTGCTCTGGAAAACTCATTTGCACCACTGCTGTGCCTTGGAATGCTAG
TTGGAGTAATAAATCTCTGGAACAGATTTGGAATCACACGACCTGGATGGAGTGGGACAGAGAAATTAAC
AATTACACAAGCTTAATACACTCCTTAATTGAAGAATCGCAAAACCAGCAAGAAAAGAATGAACAAGAAT
TATTGGAATTAGATAAATGGGCAAGTTTGTGGAATTGGTTTAACATAACAAATTGGCTGTGGTATATAAA
ATTATTCATAATGATAGTAGGAGGCTTGGTAGGTTTAAGAATAGTTTTTGCTGTACTTTCTATAGTGAAT
AGAGTTAGGCAGGGATATTCACCATTATCGTTTCAGACCCACCTCCCAACCCCGAGGGGACCCAGAGAGG
GCCTATTTCCCATGATTCCTTCATATTTGCATATACGATACAAGGCTGTTAGAGAGATAATTAGAATTAA
TTTGACTGTAAACACAAAGATATTAGTACAAAATACGTGACGTAGAAAGTAATAATTTCTTGGGTAGTTT
GCAGTTTTAAAATTATGTTTTAAAATGGACTATCATATGCTTACCGTAACTTGAAAGTATTTCGATTTCT
TGGCTTTATATATCTTGTGGAAAGGACGAAACACCGGGACGGTCAGGAAGTACCGGGTTTTAGAGCTAGA
AATAGCAAGTTAAAATAAGGCTAGTCCGTTATCAACTTGAAAAAGTGGCACCGAGTCGGTGCTTTTTTAA
GCTTGGCGTAACTAGATCTTGAGACAAATGGCAGTATTCATCCACAATTTTAAAAGAAAAGGGGGGATTG
GGGGGTACAGTGCAGGGGAAAGAATAGTAGACATAATAGCAACAGACATACAAACTAAAGAATTACAAAA
ACAAATTACAAAAATTCAAAATTTTCGGGTTTATTACAGGGACAGCAGAGATCCACTTTGGCGCCGGCTC
GAGGGGG
Features (pLannotate 1.2.2; 29 found; start..end, strand, type, name):
     14..80      +  CDS            small t antigen (fragment): SV40 (simian virus 40) small t antigen
    106..317     +  promoter       EF-1α core promoter: core promoter for human elongation factor EF-1α
    318..1256    +  intron         EF-1α intron A: intron upstream of the start codon of human EF-1α
   1278..1877    +  CDS            PuroR (fragment): puromycin N-acetyltransferase; pac from Streptomyces; confers resistance to puromycin
   1893..2481    +  misc_feature   WPRE: woodchuck hepatitis virus posttranscriptional regulatory element
   2532..2551    +  misc_feature   cPPT/CTS (fragment): central polypurine tract and central termination sequence of HIV-1
   2553..2786    +  LTR            3' LTR (ΔU3): self-inactivating 3' long terminal repeat (LTR) from HIV-1
   2864..2985    +  polyA_signal   SV40 poly(A) signal: SV40 polyadenylation signal
   3025..3160    +  rep_origin     SV40 ori: SV40 origin of replication
   3181..3199    -  promoter       T7 promoter: promoter for bacteriophage T7 RNA polymerase
   3207..3362    +  CDS            lacZα (fragment): LacZα fragment of β-galactosidase; lacZ fragment
   3367..3795    +  rep_origin     f1 ori (sequence partly withheld): f1 bacteriophage origin of replication; arrow indicates direction of (+) strand synthesis
   3848..3952    +  promoter       AmpR promoter: bla
   3953..4813    +  CDS            AmpR: β-lactamase; bla; confers resistance to ampicillin, carbenicillin, and related antibiotics
   4984..5572    +  rep_origin     ori: high-copy-number ColE1/pMB1/pBR322/pUC origin of replication
   5755..5847    +  CDS            lacI (fragment): lac repressor; lacI; The lac repressor binds to the lac operator to inhibit transcription in E. coli. This inhibition can be relieved by adding lactose or isopropyl-β-D-thiogalactopyranoside (IPTG).
   5860..5881    +  protein_bind   CAP binding site: CAP binding activates transcription in the presence of cAMP. E. coli catabolite activator protein
   5896..5926    +  promoter       lac promoter: promoter for the E. coli lac operon
   5934..5950    +  protein_bind   lac operator: The lac repressor binds to the lac operator to inhibit transcription in E. coli. This inhibition can be relieved by adding lactose or isopropyl-β-D-thiogalactopyranoside (IPTG). lac repressor encoded by lacI
   5995..6013    +  promoter       T3 promoter: promoter for bacteriophage T3 RNA polymerase
   6041..6267    +  promoter       RSV promoter: Rous sarcoma virus enhancer/promoter
   6268..6448    +  LTR            5' LTR (truncated): truncated 5' long terminal repeat (LTR) from HIV-1
   6495..6620    +  misc_feature   HIV-1 Ψ: packaging signal of human immunodeficiency virus type 1
   6604..6967    +  CDS            HIV-1 gag (fragment): gag protein from human immunodeficiency virus 1; gag
   7113..7346    +  misc_feature   RRE: The Rev response element (RRE) of HIV-1 allows for Rev-dependent mRNA export from the nucleus to the cytoplasm.
   7723..7749    +  CDS            Rev (fragment): human immunodeficiency virus 1 (HIV-1) Rev protein; rev; enhances nuclear export of unspliced and incompletely spliced viral mRNAs
   7753..7993    +  promoter       U6 promoter: RNA polymerase III promoter for human U6 snRNA
   8023..8098    +  misc_RNA       gRNA scaffold: guide RNA scaffold for the Streptococcus pyogenes CRISPR/Cas9 system
   8154..8271    +  misc_feature   cPPT/CTS: central polypurine tract and central termination sequence of HIV-1
