[The description below was written by a language model from this plasmid's Addgene catalogue record and pLannotate feature annotations shown in this document.]
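Description:
NMRK2 gRNA (BRDN0001145387) is a third-generation lentiviral guide RNA plasmid built on the lentiGuide-Puro backbone, designed to direct Streptococcus pyogenes Cas9 to the human NMRK2 gene (also known as ITGB1BP3, MIBP or NRK2). It is propagated in E. coli as a high-copy plasmid through a ColE1/pUC-type origin with ampicillin resistance (AmpR). The backbone also carries an f1 origin, an SV40 origin and residual lac and T7/T3 promoter elements that play no role in the payload.

The viral genome is transcribed from an RSV promoter fused to a truncated HIV-1 5' LTR, which makes packaging Tat-independent. It includes the Ψ packaging signal with a partial gag sequence, the RRE for Rev-dependent nuclear export, a cPPT/CTS element and a self-inactivating ΔU3 3' LTR followed by an SV40 polyadenylation signal. Between the LTRs sit two expression units. A human U6 RNA polymerase III promoter drives the NMRK2-specific spacer joined to the SpCas9 gRNA scaffold. An EF-1α core promoter with its intron A drives the puromycin N-acetyltransferase gene, followed by a WPRE to enhance transcript expression, allowing puromycin selection of transduced mammalian cells.

The plasmid does not encode Cas9, so it must be used with a separate Cas9 vector such as lentiCas9-Blast or in cells that already express the nuclease. The guide was designed against two NMRK2 reference transcripts and belongs to a human kinome gRNA collection. It is intended for CRISPR-mediated targeting of NMRK2 in human cells.
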