Addgene plasmid #77130: NMRK2 gRNA (BRDN0001145387)
Purpose: 3rd generation lentiviral gRNA plasmid targeting human NMRK2
Depositing lab: John Doench & David Root. Depositing organization: Broad Institute. Publication: Optimized sgRNA design to maximize activity and minimize off-target effects of CRISPR-Cas9. Doench JG, Fusi N, Sullender M, Hegde M, Vaimberg EW, Donovan KF, Smith I, Tothova Z, Wilen C, Orchard R, Virgin HW, Listgarten J, Root DE. Nat Biotechnol. 2016 Jan 18. doi: 10.1038/nbt.3437. PubMed 26780180.
Backbone
  Vector backbone: lentiGuide-Puro
  Backbone manufacturer: Zhang Lab (Addgene plasmid # 52963)
  Vector type: Mammalian Expression, Lentiviral, CRISPR
  Selectable markers: Puromycin
Growth in bacteria
  Bacterial resistance: Ampicillin, 100 μg/mL
  Growth temperature: 37°C
  Growth strain: DH5alpha
  Copy number: High Copy
Gene/Insert
  Gene/Insert name: NMRK2 (alt names: NMRK2; NM_001289117.1)
  gRNA/shRNA sequence: GGACGGTCAGGAAGTACCGG
  Species: H. sapiens (human)
  Entrez Gene: NMRK2 (a.k.a. ITGB1BP3, MIBP, NRK2)
  Promoter: hU6
  Cloning method: Unknown
  Sequencing primers: 5′ U6-F; 3′ pS2-R
Terms and licenses: Academic/Nonprofit Terms; Industry Terms: Not Available to Industry
Depositor comments: The gRNA was designed to target the following Genbank reference sequence(s): NM_001289117.1,NM_170678.2. Note that this plasmid does NOT contain Cas9. It should be used in conjunction with lentiCas9-Blast (Addgene #52962) or otherwise with cell lines already expressing Cas9. Browse the full kinome gRNA library at http://www.addgene.org/pooled-library/broadgpp-human-kinome/ or visit http://www.broadinstitute.org/rnai/public/ for detailed protocols and information.
How to cite: NMRK2 gRNA (BRDN0001145387) was a gift from John Doench & David Root (Addgene plasmid # 77130 ; http://n2t.net/addgene:77130 ; RRID:Addgene_77130)
