>Addgene plasmid #77130 | NMRK2 gRNA (BRDN0001145387) | depositor partial sequence | sequence record 144590 | Target Sequence
GGACGGTCAGGAAGTACCGG
