>Addgene plasmid #77130 | NMRK2 gRNA (BRDN0001145387) | addgene partial sequence | sequence record 187173 | hU6-F
CGTAGAAAGTAATAATTTCTTGGGTAGTTTGCAGTTTTAAAATTATGTTTTAAAATGGACTATCATATGC
TTACCGTAACTTGAAAGTATTTCGATTTCTTGGCTTTATATATCTTGTGGAAAGGACGAAACACCGGGAC
GGTCAGGAAGTACCGGGTTTTAGAGCTAGAAATAGCAAGTTAAAATAAGGCTAGTCCGTTATCAACTTGA
AAAAGTGGCACCGAGTCGGTGCTTTTTTAAGCTTGGCGTAACTAGATCTTGAGACAAATGGCAGTATTCA
TCCACAATTTTAAAAGAAAAGGGGGGATTGGGGGGTACAGTGCAGGGGAAAGAATAGTAGACATAATAGC
AACAGACATACAAACTAAAGAATTACAAAAACAAATTACAAAAATTCAAAATTTTCGGGTTTATTACAGG
GACAGCAGAGATCCACTTTGGCGCCGGCTCGAGGGGGCCCGGGTGCAAAGATGGATAAAGTTTTAAACAG
AGAGGAATCTTTGCAGCTAATGGACCTTCTAGGTCTTGAAAGGAGTGGGAATTGGCTCCGGTGCCCGTCA
GTGGGCAGAG
